>Addgene plasmid #128100 | DinoIII | addgene full sequence | sequence record 292693 | Addgene NGS Result
GACGAAAGGGCCTCGTGATACGCCTATTTTTATAGGTTAATGTCATGATAATAATGGTTTCTTAGACGTC
AGGTGGCACTTTTCGGGGAAATGTGCGCGGAACCCCTATTTGTTTATTTTTCTAAATACATTCAAATATG
TATCCGCTCATGAGACAATAACCCTGATAAATGCTTCAATAATATTGAAAAAGGAAGAGTATGAGTATTC
AACATTTCCGTGTCGCCCTTATTCCCTTTTTTGCGGCATTTTGCCTTCCTGTTTTTGCTCACCCAGAAAC
GCTGGTGAAAGTAAAAGATGCTGAAGATCAGTTGGGTGCACGAGTGGGTTACATCGAACTGGATCTCAAC
AGCGGTAAGATCCTTGAGAGTTTTCGCCCCGAAGAACGTTTTCCAATGATGAGCACTTTTAAAGTTCTGC
TATGTGGCGCGGTATTATCCCGTATTGACGCCGGGCAAGAGCAACTCGGTCGCCGCATACACTATTCTCA
GAATGACTTGGTTGAGTACTCACCAGTCACAGAAAAGCATCTTACGGATGGCATGACAGTAAGAGAATTA
TGCAGTGCTGCCATAACCATGAGTGATAACACTGCGGCCAACTTACTTCTGACAACGATCGGAGGACCGA
AGGAGCTAACCGCTTTTTTGCACAACATGGGGGATCATGTAACTCGCCTTGATCGTTGGGAACCGGAGCT
GAATGAAGCCATACCAAACGACGAGCGTGACACCACGATGCCTGTAGCAATGGCAACAACGTTGCGCAAA
CTATTAACTGGCGAACTACTTACTCTAGCTTCCCGGCAACAATTAATAGACTGGATGGAGGCGGATAAAG
TTGCAGGACCACTTCTGCGCTCGGCCCTTCCGGCTGGCTGGTTTATTGCTGATAAATCTGGAGCCGGTGA
GCGTGGGTCTCGCGGTATCATTGCAGCACTGGGGCCAGATGGTAAGCCCTCCCGTATCGTAGTTATCTAC
ACGACGGGGAGTCAGGCAACTATGGATGAACGAAATAGACAGATCGCTGAGATAGGTGCCTCACTGATTA
AGCATTGGTAACTGTCAGACCAAGTTTACTCATATATACTTTAGATTGATTTAAAACTTCATTTTTAATT
TAAAAGGATCTAGGTGAAGATCCTTTTTGATAATCTCATGACCAAAATCCCTTAACGTGAGTTTTCGTTC
CACTGAGCGTCAGACCCCGTAGAAAAGATCAAAGGATCTTCTTGAGATCCTTTTTTTCTGCGCGTAATCT
GCTGCTTGCAAACAAAAAAACCACCGCTACCAGCGGTGGTTTGTTTGCCGGATCAAGAGCTACCAACTCT
TTTTCCGAAGGTAACTGGCTTCAGCAGAGCGCAGATACCAAATACTGTTCTTCTAGTGTAGCCGTAGTTA
GGCCACCACTTCAAGAACTCTGTAGCACCGCCTACATACCTCGCTCTGCTAATCCTGTTACCAGTGGCTG
CTGCCAGTGGCGATAAGTCGTGTCTTACCGGGTTGGACTCAAGACGATAGTTACCGGATAAGGCGCAGCG
GTCGGGCTGAACGGGGGGTTCGTGCACACAGCCCAGCTTGGAGCGAACGACCTACACCGAACTGAGATAC
CTACAGCGTGAGCTATGAGAAAGCGCCACGCTTCCCGAAGGGAGAAAGGCGGACAGGTATCCGGTAAGCG
GCAGGGTCGGAACAGGAGAGCGCACGAGGGAGCTTCCAGGGGGAAACGCCTGGTATCTTTATAGTCCTGT
CGGGTTTCGCCACCTCTGACTTGAGCGTCGATTTTTGTGATGCTCGTCAGGGGGGCGGAGCCTATGGAAA
AACGCCAGCAACGCGGCCTTTTTACGGTTCCTGGCCTTTTGCTGGCCTTTTGCTCACATGTTCTTTCCTG
CGTTATCCCCTGATTCTGTGGATAACCGTATTACCGCCTTTGAGTGAGCTGATACCGCTCGCCGCAGCCG
AACGACCGAGCGCAGCGAGTCAGTGAGCGAGGAAGCGGAAGAGCGCCCAATACGCAAACCGCCTCTCCCC
GCGCGTTGGCCGATTCATTAATGCAGCTGGCACGACAGGTTTCCCGACTGGAAAGCGGGCAGTGAGCGCA
ACGCAATTAATGTGAGTTAGCTCACTCATTAGGCACCCCAGGCTTTACACTTTATGCTTCCGGCTCGTAT
GTTGTGTGGAATTGTGAGCGGATAACAATTTCACACAGGAAACAGCTATGACCATGATTACGCCAAGCTT
GCATGCCTGCAGGTCGACGATTCCCGTAGCCATTTTGGCTCAAGGTACAAGTCGGGCTGATGCGGTCACG
CAGGCCTCTTTTGTATCAGATAAGACAGCAGACGTACATGATATAAATATTTATTATCGCGATGCTCCAT
CTGCAAAATTCCACTTGGCAGAGAAGATTTTCAATGCATGAAAACCTCGCAGAACCAAGCACCAATGTCA
GATCATGTATGAGTCCTAGGCGCCAGTAAGTCTTTCAATTGGGTGATGGCCACATTACCTGTTCTCTTCC
TGAGGGATGCAGAATGTGGTGTGAGTGGTTGCCGAATGCTGTGCTGAACATGTAGATGGGCTGCCCCAGC
CAAGTGGATAACCTACAAGGACTGCAGGATGTAGATCCAGCAGTCCTGGTAGATAATGATTCAGACACCG
GCTCAGGCTGGCAACAGAGCAGGCAAACCTGAACACTATCGCGCAGTGGTGGGAATACAGCCCAGAATGG
GAAGCAACCTGGCCTCTTCAGCCAGCCATGACCACAAGCAACTCTGCAGTTTTGCAACACGAAATCTTTC
AGGGTCTGCTCCCTGTGCTTACACATATTCAAAGATATTCTTCTGCGCATTTCAATGCAAATTCTTGGCG
ATGATTCGCTTCCGCAGGTATAGTGTTACTAGTATATAAGTCTAATCATATACTTCAATTTATTAGTAAT
ATTGTGAATTTCTAGGCAAGAAGGATGCCTGGACTCTGAATTATTATGGCATTGAGTAGAATCTGGATCT
TGATGATTATGCATTAATATCTTGAAATGCATTTGGATTCCCTTCGGGGATCATCCGTTAAAATTGGAAC
GATACAGAGAAGATTAGCATGGCCCCTGCGCAAGGATGACACGCACAAATCGAGAAGTGTAAACAATTTT
TTTGAAATTAATTGCCACTTTATTTTGAATACCTGAATATGCAGGTGAAGTAGTATAAGGTATTCATTAT
CATTGCGATTTTCTAGTAAGTCCCGTGGCTGTCATATCTAGTAACCCTCACCTGGCAGGTGGGGAAAAGG
CGAAGACAAATAGAATCAAATAGAATGTATGTGCTGACGTAGGGCTACATTACCTGAGGCTTGAGGAACC
TGTGGGTATGAATGCTACTGTTGGCAGCATCCAGTAGGTTCAGAAACACACGTCCCCACGTAATTTTTTG
CATGTCTAAATGCACTGTGATGATTGATGATGATTGATTCCTTGAAGGCCATGGTGGGTTACTCTGTGGC
CTCTTGCCACTGACTTCCAGGAAAACGCGGATTTTCTGACCATCACAAGGGACCACTACGAGAAGTATGC
AGCGATCTCAGCAGAGTTCATTTACTGACCATTCTCAGGAAGATCGCTCGGGATCACTTGGGTAATATTG
CTTTCTTCGCAGATGTTTTTTCCCTATTAAGCTTTTTGAGTCCCCTCATCGAGTGCCGCATAAGTTTTTG
CGTTGACATTGGCGGCAAAAAGTAAGACTAAACGATAGTTGCTTCAAGCACGCTTCTCAATCAACATTTT
TTCAAATCAAATGGGCACAGGCAGGTACCATCCAGTCCCGCAGAAGTGCTTATATATATATATATTATAC
ACTCACGTGAGTGTGTTCAATGCAGGTCTGTTCCTCAAGTGCTTAGACCAAATTTCGGAGCCTCTAGAAG
ATCTCGGCCAGGAGTCACAGAAAACAAGATCACTTGGAGATGTTTCAATCCCGACTTGTGTCGTGCCAGA
GTGCTACTTGAAAACTTGAAAATTGCGGACTGTCATGGATTCGCCCTTGTCTTGTGATCCTTTTTTTGGG
GGAGCCAGGTGAGAACAATGTTGTCGATGTGCTTATTTGGCTTCGCAGTCAAAACATGGGATACTTGAGA
CATGAAAGAAAAATGCCGCAACGATAGCTCCATCCAATTCCATTCAGCTCCGACTACAGATGATAGCGCT
TGACACCAATGACATGCTTGTACAGCTGCCATTTGGAAGGCAGGGAAGCTCCATAAGCTCGGGTCCCCAG
GACTTTGGTCGGTCTCACATCAGATTCGGCTAGCCAGCCCATAGCAGCCGCGGGAGATTTCGGTTGTTTG
CTACAATGATTGGGGCGCCTTTCTGCGAACTTTGTGACATGTTTCCTCAAAATGTCAAGCAATTTTGATC
TTAAAAGTTTTGATAATGCTTGCTTCCACAAGCGACCTACAGTAGGAAATGTCTCCACAATCTCCACAGA
TTCAGGACTCATCACTATGTGTGCCGTGCAGGGGTAGGGCGCAGACATGACAACATACAACACACATGAA
CTAAAGAATCCAAGTCGCGGACAAAAAAATCTGATCTTACACTTACACAGAATGCAGGTTATTAGCGACG
CTTCCATTGCCACCGGAGTGGCAATCGTTGAGGCGCTTCATCGAACAGAGGGTGAACTTCTTGAGGCTGG
GAGGACCGCGCAGATGCGGCTGATAAAAGTTTCACAAGCACACGGAATTCACTGGCCGTCGTTTTACAAC
GTCGTGACTGGGAAAACCCTGGCGTTACCCAACTTAATCGCCTTGCAGCACATCCCCCTTTCGCCAGCTG
GCGTAATAGCGAAGAGGCCCGCACCGATCGCCCTTCCCAACAGTTGCGCAGCCTGAATGGCGAATGGCGC
CTGATGCGGTATTTTCTCCTTACGCATCTGTGCGGTATTTCACACCGCATATGGTGCACTCTCAGTACAA
TCTGCTCTGATGCCGCATAGTTAAGCCAGCCCCGACACCCGCCAACACCCGCTGACGCGCCCTGACGGGC
TTGTCTGCTCCCGGCATCCGCTTACAGACAAGCTGTGACCGTCTCCGGGAGCTGCATGTGTCAGAGGTTT
TCACCGTCATCACCGAAACGCGCGA
Features (pLannotate 1.2.2; 13 found; start..end, strand, type, name):
     96..200     +  promoter       AmpR promoter: bla
    201..1061    +  CDS            AmpR: β-lactamase; bla; confers resistance to ampicillin, carbenicillin, and related antibiotics
   1232..1820    +  rep_origin     ori: high-copy-number ColE1/pMB1/pBR322/pUC origin of replication
   2003..2095    +  CDS            lacI (fragment): lac repressor; lacI; The lac repressor binds to the lac operator to inhibit transcription in E. coli. This inhibition can be relieved by adding lactose or isopropyl-β-D-thiogalactopyranoside (IPTG).
   2108..2129    +  protein_bind   CAP binding site: CAP binding activates transcription in the presence of cAMP. E. coli catabolite activator protein
   2144..2174    +  promoter       lac promoter: promoter for the E. coli lac operon
   2182..2198    +  protein_bind   lac operator: The lac repressor binds to the lac operator to inhibit transcription in E. coli. This inhibition can be relieved by adding lactose or isopropyl-β-D-thiogalactopyranoside (IPTG). lac repressor encoded by lacI
   2235..2258    -  misc_feature   MCS (fragment): pUC18/19 multiple cloning site
   2487..2780    +  ncRNA          Metazoa SRP: Accession: RF00017 - Metazoan signal recognition particle RNA
   3045..3150    +  ncRNA          U6: Accession: RF00026 - U6 spliceosomal RNA
   4737..4894    +  CDS            lacZα (fragment): LacZα fragment of β-galactosidase; lacZ fragment
   4900..4999    -  misc_feature   bom (fragment): basis of mobility region from pBR322
   5101..1       -  CDS            rop (fragment) (across the origin): Rop protein, which maintains plasmids at low copy number; rop
