[The description below was written by a language model from this plasmid's Addgene catalogue record and pLannotate feature annotations shown in this document.]
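Description:
DinoIII is an empty expression-vector backbone intended for nuclear gene expression in dinoflagellates, built on the Takara pMD19 T-Vector, a pUC-type cloning plasmid. Although catalogued as a bacterial expression vector, its bacterial components serve mainly for propagation in E. coli: a high-copy ColE1/pUC origin of replication and a β-lactamase gene under its own promoter for ampicillin selection. Remnants of the parental cloning region are also annotated, including the CAP binding site, lac promoter and operator, fragments of the pUC multiple cloning site and lacZα, and short lacI, bom and rop fragments. The total size is about 5.1 kb.

The roughly 2.5 kb insert is described as an "RNA complex" together with regions upstream and downstream of a light-harvesting complex (LHC) gene, drawn from the dinoflagellates Karenia brevis and Fugacium kawagutii. The record does not say which segment comes from which species. Automated annotation detects a signal recognition particle RNA-like element and a U6 spliceosomal RNA within the insert, consistent with the RNA complex being a cluster of small non-coding RNA genes; the remaining insert sequence, presumably the LHC flanks, is unannotated. These native sequences are included as candidate regulatory elements, and the record explicitly calls them only potential promoters, so their activity should be regarded as putative. No dinoflagellate selectable marker, reporter or coding sequence is present. Instead, XbaI and BglII sites are provided for inserting a gene of interest between the regulatory regions. M13 primer sites flank the insert for sequence verification. The associated work concerns nuclear transformation of the dinoflagellate Oxyrrhis marina.
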