Addgene plasmid #128100: DinoIII
Purpose: Dinoflagellate expression vector backbone. XbaI and BglII restriction sites for gene insertion.
Depositing lab: Senjie Lin. Depositing organization: University of Connecticut. Publication: Nuclear Gene Transformation in the Dinoflagellate Oxyrrhis marina. Sprecher BN, Zhang H, Lin S. Microorganisms. 2020 Jan 16;8(1). pii: microorganisms8010126. doi: 10.3390/microorganisms8010126. PubMed 31963386.
Backbone
  Vector backbone: pMD19 T-Vector
  Backbone manufacturer: Takara
  Backbone size w/o insert (bp): 2679
  Total vector size (bp): 5137
  Vector type: Bacterial Expression
Growth in bacteria
  Bacterial resistance: Ampicillin, 100 μg/mL
  Growth temperature: 37°C
  Growth strain: DH5alpha
  Copy number: Unknown
Gene/Insert
  Gene/Insert name: RNA complex & upstream/downstream of LHC
  Species: Dinoflagellates Karenia brevis and Fugacium kawagutii
  Insert size (bp): 2458
  GenBank ID: FJ434727
  Promoter: Inserts are potential promoters
  Cloning method: Restriction Enzyme; 5′ cloning site XbaI (destroyed during cloning); 3′ cloning site EcoRI (not destroyed)
  Sequencing primers: 5′ M13R; 3′ M13F
Terms and licenses: Academic/Nonprofit Terms; Industry Terms: Not Available to Industry
How to cite: DinoIII was a gift from Senjie Lin (Addgene plasmid # 128100 ; http://n2t.net/addgene:128100 ; RRID:Addgene_128100)
